>Addgene plasmid #78848 | pEGFP-N2-RIPK1 I539D | addgene partial sequence | sequence record 149873 | CMV-F 5'-CGCAAATGGGCGGTAGGCGTG-3'
TGTGAACCGTCAGATCCGCTAGCGCTACCGGACTCAGATCTCGAGAATGCAACCAGACATGTCCTTGAAT
GTCATTAAGATGAAATCCAGTGACTTCCTGGAGAGTGCAGAACTGGACAGCGGAGGCTTTGGGAAGGTGT
CTCTGTGTTTCCACAGAACCCAGGGACTCATGATCATGAAAACAGTGTACAAGGGGCCCAACTGCATTGA
GCACAACGAGGCCCTCTTGGAGGAGGCGAAGATGATGAACAGACTGAGACACAGCCGGGTGGTGAAGCTC
CTGGGCGTCATCATAGAGGAAGGGAAGTACTCCCTGGTGATGGAGTACATGGAGAAGGGCAACCTGATGC
ACGTGCTGAAAGCCGAGATGAGTACTCCGCTTTCTGTAAAAGGAAGGATAATTTTGGAAATCATTGAAGG
AATGTGCTACTTACATGGAAAAGGCGTGATACACAAGGACCTGAAGCCTGAAAATATCCTTGTTGATAAT
GACTTCCACATTAAGATCGCAGACCTCGGCCTTGCCTCCTTTAAGATGTGGAGCAAACTGAATAATGAAG
AGCACAATGAGCTGAGGGAAGTGGACGGCACCGCTAAGAAGAATGGCGGCACCCTCTACTACATGGCGCC
CGAGCACCTGAATGACGTCAACGCAAAGCCCACAGAGAAGTCGGATGTGTACAGCTTTGCTGTAGTACTC
TGGGCGATATTTGCAAATAAGGAGCCATATGAAAATGCTATCTGTGAGCAGCAGTTGATAATGTGCATAA
AATCTGGGAACAGGCCAGATGTGGATGACATCACTGAGTACTGCCCAAGAGAAATTATCAGTCTCATGAA
GCTCTGCTGGGAAGCGAATCCGGAAGCTCGGCCGACATTT
