>Addgene plasmid #78848 | pEGFP-N2-RIPK1 I539D | addgene partial sequence | sequence record 149875 | EGFP-N 5'-CGTCGCCGTCCAGCTCGACCAG-3'
TCTCGCCCTTGCTCACCATGGTGGCGACCGGCCGGTGGATCCCGGGCCCGCGGTACCGTCGACTGCAGAA
TTCGTTCTGGCTGACGTAAATCAAGCTGCTCAGAAGGTCGATCCTGGAACACTGGTGGAGCGCCTGGGCC
AGCTTCCCCACCGTGGCTCCCTTTATGCCTTCCCTCATCACCCACTTTTGGAGCATCTGGTAAACCTTTT
CTTTCAGTCCATCTCGCTCATAGTCATGGTCAATTTCATCAATCTGAGACTGTGTGAAGCCCAGTTTACG
GGCACAGTTTTTCCAGTGCTTTCCCAGATTTTCCCTGATTGGGTCCAGGTGTTTATCCGTCAGACTAGTG
GTATTATCAAAGATAGCTTGGTACTTAGCAGCTGGCTCTTCTTTGAAGTTCGTATTTGTGCTGTCTAGTA
GTGATGAACTCGTCCCACCAATCTCCATATAATTGTAGGCTCCAATCTGATCGCCAGTACTATTGTATAT
GGTATATTTTATAGATTCATCTGTTGGTGGCAAGGAGCTGAATGGCATGGTGGGTGTATTTCCTAGATAG
TTGGTCTCAGGCACTGGGATATTATGCAGACTAGGCATATGACTTGGAATTGGCCTGTACCAAACTCTGG
GACCTGCTGTTCCTGGATCCAGTGGTCTTGTTCCAAAGCCATGTGAGCTATATAATCCATTGTTCTGATA
CAGTACTTGAGGTTGGCTGGTGAGCCCTGAGGGCTGGTGCACTGCATTACCATGACTGGCTGCACTGGAA
TAAGCAGTGCCTTTTCCCTCTGTATTCTGAAAATTCTCGTAAGGTCTTTGCTGTGCAAAAGGGTCATGGG
AGACCCTGCGTCTCCTTTCCTCCTCTCTGTTGTAAGCCACATTCTGTCTGGGCTGCTGTTTCGTCTGCCT
GTCCATGCGGCTGCCATAAA
