[The description below was written by a language model from this plasmid's Addgene catalogue record.]
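Description:
pEGFP-N2-RIPK1 I539D is a mammalian expression plasmid built on the pEGFP-N2 backbone, a vector designed for making fusions in which the protein of interest sits upstream of, and in frame with, an enhanced GFP coding sequence. It is maintained in E. coli as a high-copy plasmid under kanamycin selection. No feature table accompanies the record, so the origin of replication, polyadenylation signal and any mammalian selection cassette are not documented here, although they would be expected to follow the parental backbone.

The insert is human RIPK1 (receptor-interacting serine/threonine kinase 1, also known as RIP1), carrying a single amino-acid substitution, I539D. Transcription is driven by the CMV promoter, a strong constitutive promoter in most mammalian cell lines, and the backbone-encoded GFP is fused to the C terminus of RIPK1. The insert was introduced by restriction cloning, but the sites used at either junction are not recorded, and the record does not explain the functional consequence of the I539D change.

The stated purpose is to visualise the subcellular localisation of the RIPK1 I539D mutant in live mammalian cells by following the fluorescence of the fusion protein after transfection. The construct comes from a study of necroptosis regulation, specifically the ubiquitylation- and lysosome-dependent turnover of RIPK3. This suggests that it serves as a mutant for comparison with wild-type RIPK1 when examining how RIPK1 behaves and distributes within that pathway.
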