Addgene plasmid #78848: pEGFP-N2-RIPK1 I539D
Purpose: To detect localization of RIPK1 I539D protein in live mammalian cells
Depositing lab: Jaewhan Song. Publication: CHIP controls necroptosis through ubiquitylation- and lysosome-dependent degradation of RIPK3. Seo J, Lee EW, Sung H, Seong D, Dondelinger Y, Shin J, Jeong M, Lee HK, Kim JH, Han SY, Lee C, Seong JK, Vandenabeele P, Song J. Nat Cell Biol. 2016 Mar;18(3):291-302. doi: 10.1038/ncb3314. Epub 2016 Feb 22. PubMed 26900751.
Backbone
  Vector backbone: pEGFP-N2
  Vector type: Mammalian Expression
Growth in bacteria
  Bacterial resistance: Kanamycin, 50 μg/mL
  Growth temperature: 37°C
  Growth strain: DH5alpha
  Copy number: High Copy
Gene/Insert
  Gene/Insert name: RIPK1
  Species: H. sapiens (human)
  Mutation: I539D
  Entrez Gene: RIPK1 (a.k.a. AIEFL, IMD57, RIP, RIP-1, RIP1)
  Promoter: CMV
  Tag / fusion protein: GFP (C terminal on backbone)
  Cloning method: Restriction Enzyme; 5′ cloning site unknown (unknown if destroyed); 3′ cloning site unknown (unknown if destroyed)
  Sequencing primers: 5′ CMV-F; 3′ EGFP-N
Terms and licenses: Academic/Nonprofit Terms; Industry Terms: Not Available to Industry
How to cite: pEGFP-N2-RIPK1 I539D was a gift from Jaewhan Song (Addgene plasmid # 78848 ; http://n2t.net/addgene:78848 ; RRID:Addgene_78848)
